Addgene plasmid #98399: pLKO-Tet-On-PLXNB2-shRNA1
Purpose: Lentivirus for expression of shRNA1 against human PLEXIN-B2 (Dox-inducible)
Depositing lab: Roland Friedel. Depositing organization: Icahn School of Medicine at Mount Sinai. Publication: Plexin-B2 orchestrates collective stem cell dynamics via actomyosin contractility, cytoskeletal tension and adhesion. Junqueira Alves C, Dariolli R, Haydak J, Kang S, Hannah T, Wiener RJ, DeFronzo S, Tejero R, Gusella GL, Ramakrishnan A, Alves Dias R, Wojcinski A, Kesari S, Shen L, Sobie EA, Rodrigues Furtado de Mendonca JP, Azeloglu EU, Zou H, Friedel RH. Nat Commun. 2021 Oct 14;12(1):6019. doi: 10.1038/s41467-021-26296-7. PubMed 34650052.
Backbone
  Vector backbone: Tet-pLKO-Puro (pLKO-Tet-On) Addgene #21915
  Backbone manufacturer: Dmitri Wiederschain
  Backbone size w/o insert (bp): 8758
  Total vector size (bp): 8816
  Vector type: Lentiviral
  Selectable markers: Puromycin
Growth in bacteria
  Bacterial resistance: Ampicillin, 100 μg/mL
  Growth temperature: 30°C
  Growth strain: NEB Stable
  Copy number: High Copy
Gene/Insert
  Gene/Insert name: Plexin-B2
  gRNA/shRNA sequence: TGACGAGATCATCAATGCCTT
  Species: H. sapiens (human)
  Entrez Gene: PLXNB2 (a.k.a. MM1, Nbla00445, PLEXB2, dJ402G11.3)
  Cloning method: Restriction Enzyme; 5′ cloning site AgeI (not destroyed); 3′ cloning site EcoRI (not destroyed)
  Sequencing primers: 5′ SHSEQ2 GGAAATCACCATAAACGTGA
Terms and licenses: Academic/Nonprofit Terms; Industry Terms: Not Available to Industry
How to cite: pLKO-Tet-On-PLXNB2-shRNA1 was a gift from Roland Friedel (Addgene plasmid # 98399 ; http://n2t.net/addgene:98399 ; RRID:Addgene_98399)
