[The description below was written by a language model from this plasmid's Addgene catalogue record and pLannotate feature annotations shown in this document.]
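Description:
pLKO-Tet-On-PLXNB2-shRNA1 is a third-generation-style, self-inactivating HIV-1 lentiviral transfer plasmid built on the Tet-pLKO-Puro (pLKO-Tet-On) backbone, designed for doxycycline-inducible knockdown of human Plexin-B2 (PLXNB2). The 8.8 kb plasmid is propagated in E. coli through a high-copy ColE1/pUC-type origin with ampicillin resistance (AmpR). It also carries an f1 origin and an SV40 origin and poly(A) signal outside the viral region. A recombination-deficient strain is recorded for growth, as is common for LTR-containing vectors.

The viral genome is transcribed from an RSV promoter fused to a truncated 5' LTR and includes the Ψ packaging signal with a gag fragment, the Rev response element, the cPPT/CTS and a ΔU3 3' LTR, so the integrated provirus lacks LTR promoter activity. Packaging functions are not encoded and must be provided in trans. The short hairpin against PLXNB2 was cloned between AgeI and EcoRI. The hairpin itself is not annotated in the feature table, but it would sit downstream of the H1-2O2 promoter, an H1 RNA polymerase III promoter variant containing tet operator sites. A second cassette uses the human PGK promoter, followed by a rabbit β-globin intron, to express the Tet repressor (tetR) and, via an EMCV IRES, puromycin N-acetyltransferase. In transduced, puromycin-selected cells, TetR occupies the operators and silences the hairpin. Adding doxycycline releases TetR and allows shRNA transcription. All components are on one vector, so stable lines with regulated, reversible Plexin-B2 depletion can be made with a single transduction. The associated work concerns Plexin-B2 function in stem cell dynamics, cytoskeletal tension and adhesion.
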