Features (pLannotate 1.2.2; 29 found; start..end, strand, type, name):
    516..1088    +  intron         β-globin intron: intron from rabbit β-globin gene
   1143..1161    +  promoter       T7 promoter: promoter for bacteriophage T7 RNA polymerase
   1172..1792    +  CDS            tetR: TETR2_ECOLX - Experimental evidence at protein level: Swiss-Prot protein existence level 1. TetR is the repressor of the tetracycline resistance element; its N-terminal region forms a helix-turn-helix structure and binds DNA. Binding of tetracycline to TetR reduces the repressor affinity for the tetracycline resistance gene (tetA) promoter operator sites. From Escherichia coli.
   1938..2400    +  misc_feature   IRES: internal ribosome entry site (IRES) of the encephalomyocarditis virus (EMCV)
   2420..3019    +  CDS            PuroR: puromycin N-acetyltransferase; pac from Streptomyces alboniger; confers resistance to puromycin
   3062..3145    +  CDS            nef (fragment): NEF_HV1Z2 - Experimental evidence at protein level: Swiss-Prot protein existence level 1. Extracellular Nef protein targets CD4(+) T-lymphocytes for apoptosis by interacting with CXCR4 surface receptors. From Human immunodeficiency virus type 1 group M subtype D (isolate Z2/CDC-Z34) (HIV-1).
   3147..3380    +  LTR            3' LTR (ΔU3): self-inactivating 3' long terminal repeat (LTR) from HIV-1
   3452..3573    +  polyA_signal   SV40 poly(A) signal: SV40 polyadenylation signal
   3613..3748    +  rep_origin     SV40 ori: SV40 origin of replication
   3769..3787    -  promoter       T7 promoter: promoter for bacteriophage T7 RNA polymerase
   3795..3950    +  CDS            lacZα (fragment): LacZα fragment of β-galactosidase; lacZ fragment
   3955..4383    +  rep_origin     f1 ori (sequence partly withheld): f1 bacteriophage origin of replication; arrow indicates direction of (+) strand synthesis
   4436..4540    +  promoter       AmpR promoter: bla
   4541..5401    +  CDS            AmpR: β-lactamase; bla; confers resistance to ampicillin, carbenicillin, and related antibiotics
   5572..6160    +  rep_origin     ori: high-copy-number ColE1/pMB1/pBR322/pUC origin of replication
   6343..6435    +  CDS            lacI (fragment): lac repressor; lacI; The lac repressor binds to the lac operator to inhibit transcription in E. coli. This inhibition can be relieved by adding lactose or isopropyl-β-D-thiogalactopyranoside (IPTG).
   6448..6469    +  protein_bind   CAP binding site: CAP binding activates transcription in the presence of cAMP. E. coli catabolite activator protein
   6484..6514    +  promoter       lac promoter: promoter for the E. coli lac operon
   6522..6538    +  protein_bind   lac operator: The lac repressor binds to the lac operator to inhibit transcription in E. coli. This inhibition can be relieved by adding lactose or isopropyl-β-D-thiogalactopyranoside (IPTG). lac repressor encoded by lacI
   6583..6601    +  promoter       T3 promoter: promoter for bacteriophage T3 RNA polymerase
   6629..6855    +  promoter       RSV promoter: Rous sarcoma virus enhancer/promoter
   6856..7036    +  LTR            5' LTR (truncated): truncated 5' long terminal repeat (LTR) from HIV-1
   7083..7208    +  misc_feature   HIV-1 Ψ: packaging signal of human immunodeficiency virus type 1
   7192..7555    +  CDS            HIV-1 gag (fragment): gag protein from human immunodeficiency virus 1; gag
   7701..7934    +  misc_feature   RRE: The Rev response element (RRE) of HIV-1 allows for Rev-dependent mRNA export from the nucleus to the cytoplasm.
   8311..8411    +  CDS            Rev (fragment): human immunodeficiency virus 1 (HIV-1) Rev protein; rev; enhances nuclear export of unspliced and incompletely spliced viral mRNAs
   8452..8546    +  promoter       H1-2O2 promoter: doxycycline-inducible variant of the human H1 RNA promoter (Henriksen et al., 2007)
   8647..8764    +  misc_feature   cPPT/CTS: central polypurine tract and central termination sequence of HIV-1
   8813..507     +  promoter       hPGK promoter (across the origin): human phosphoglycerate kinase 1 promoter
>Addgene plasmid #98399 | pLKO-Tet-On-PLXNB2-shRNA1 | addgene full sequence | sequence record 182524 | Addgene NGS Result
TTGGGGTTGCGCCTTTTCCAAGGCAGCCCTGGGTTTGCGCAGGGACGCGGCTGCTCTGGGCGTGGTTCCG
GGAAACGCAGCGGCGCCGACCCTGGGTCTCGCACATTCTTCACGTCCGTTCGCAGCGTCACCCGGATCTT
CGCCGCTACCCTTGTGGGCCCCCCGGCGACGCTTCCTGCTCCGCCCCTAAGTCGGGAAGGTTCCTTGCGG
TTCGCGGCGTGCCGGACGTGACAAACGGAAGCCGCACGTCTCACTAGTACCCTCGCAGACGGACAGCGCC
AGGGAGCAATGGCAGCGCGCCGACCGCGATGGGCTGTGGCCAATAGCGGCTGCTCAGCAGGGCGCGCCGA
GAGCAGCGGCCGGGAAGGGGCGGTGCGGGAGGCGGGGTGTGGGGCGGTAGTGTGGGCCCTGTTCCTGCCC
GCGCGGTGTTCCGCATTCTGCAAGCCTCCGGAGCGCACGTCGGCAGTCGGCTCCCTCGTTGACCGAATCA
CCGACCTCTCTCCCCAGGGGGATCTGTGAGTTTGGGGACCCTTGATTGTTCTTTCTTTTTCGCTATTGTA
AAATTCATGTTATATGGAGGGGGCAAAGTTTTCAGGGTGTTGTTTAGAATGGGAAGATGTCCCTTGTATC
ACCATGGACCCTCATGATAATTTTGTTTCTTTCACTTTCTACTCTGTTGACAACCATTGTCTCCTCTTAT
TTTCTTTTCATTTTCTGTAACTTTTTCGTTAAACTTTAGCTTGCATTTGTAACGAATTTTTAAATTCACT
TTTGTTTATTTGTCAGATTGTAAGTACTTTCTCTAATCACTTTTTTTTCAAGGCAATCAGGGTATATTAT
ATTGTACTTCAGCACAGTTTTAGAGAACAATTGTTATAATTAAATGATAAGGTAGAATATTTCTGCATAT
AAATTCTGGCTGGCGTGGAAATATTCTTATTGGTAGAAACAACTACATCCTGGTCATCATCCTGCCTTTC
TCTTTATGGTTACAATGATATACACTGTTTGAGATGAGGATAAAATACTCTGAGTCCAAACCGGGCCCCT
CTGCTAACCATGTTCATGCCTTCTTCTTTTTCCTACAGCTCCTGGGCAACGTGCTGGTTATTGTGCTGTC
TCATCATTTTGGCAAAGAATTGTAATACGACTCACTATAGGGCGAATTGATATGTCTAGATTAGATAAAA
GTAAAGTGATTAACAGCGCATTAGAGCTGCTTAATGAGGTCGGAATCGAAGGTTTAACAACCCGTAAACT
CGCCCAGAAGCTAGGTGTAGAGCAGCCTACATTGTATTGGCATGTAAAAAATAAGCGGGCTTTGCTCGAC
GCCTTAGCCATTGAGATGTTAGATAGGCACCATACTCACTTTTGCCCTTTAGAAGGGGAAAGCTGGCAAG
ATTTTTTACGTAATAACGCTAAAAGTTTTAGATGTGCTTTACTAAGTCATCGCGATGGAGCAAAAGTACA
TTTAGGTACACGGCCTACAGAAAAACAGTATGAAACTCTCGAAAATCAATTAGCCTTTTTATGCCAACAA
GGTTTTTCACTAGAGAATGCATTATATGCACTCAGCGCTGTGGGGCATTTTACTTTAGGTTGCGTATTGG
AAGATCAAGAGCATCAAGTCGCTAAAGAAGAAAGGGAAACACCTACTACTGATAGTATGCCGCCATTATT
ACGACAAGCTATCGAATTATTTGATCACCAAGGTGCAGAGCCAGCCTTCTTATTCGGCCTTGAATTGATC
ATATGCGGATTAGAAAAACAACTTAAATGTGAAAGTGGGTCCGCGTACAGCGGCTCCCGGGAGTTCTAGG
GATCTGCCCCTCTCCCTCCCCCCCCCCTAACGTTACTGGCCGAAGCCGCTTGGAATAAGGCCGGTGTGCG
TTTGTCTATATGTTATTTTCCACCATATTGCCGTCTTTTGGCAATGTGAGGGCCCGGAAACCTGGCCCTG
TCTTCTTGACGAGCATTCCTAGGGGTCTTTCCCCTCTCGCCAAAGGAATGCAAGGTCTGTTGAATGTCGT
GAAGGAAGCAGTTCCTCTGGAAGCTTCTTGAAGACAAACAACGTCTGTAGCGACCCTTTGCAGGCAGCGG
AACCCCCCACCTGGCGACAGGTGCCTCTGCGGCCAAAAGCCACGTGTATAAGATACACCTGCAAAGGCGG
CACAACCCCAGTGCCACGTTGTGAGTTGGATAGTTGTGGAAAGAGTCAAATGGCTCTCCTCAAGCGTATT
CAACAAGGGGCTGAAGGATGCCCAGAAGGTACCCCATTGTATGGGATCTGATCTGGGGCCTCGGTGCACA
TGCTTTACATGTGTTTAGTCGAGGTTAAAAAAACGTCTAGGCCCCCCGAACCACGGGGACGTGGTTTTCC
TTTGAAAAACACGATGATAAGGATCCACCGGAGCTTACCATGACCGAGTACAAGCCCACGGTGCGCCTCG
CCACCCGCGACGACGTCCCCAGGGCCGTACGCACCCTCGCCGCCGCGTTCGCCGACTACCCCGCCACGCG
CCACACCGTCGATCCGGACCGCCACATCGAGCGGGTCACCGAGCTGCAAGAACTCTTCCTCACGCGCGTC
GGGCTCGACATCGGCAAGGTGTGGGTCGCGGACGACGGCGCCGCGGTGGCGGTCTGGACCACGCCGGAGA
GCGTCGAAGCGGGGGCGGTGTTCGCCGAGATCGGCCCGCGCATGGCCGAGTTGAGCGGTTCCCGGCTGGC
CGCGCAGCAACAGATGGAAGGCCTCCTGGCGCCGCACCGGCCCAAGGAGCCCGCGTGGTTCCTGGCCACC
GTCGGCGTCTCGCCCGACCACCAGGGCAAGGGTCTGGGCAGCGCCGTCGTGCTCCCCGGAGTGGAGGCGG
CCGAGCGCGCCGGGGTGCCCGCCTTCCTGGAGACCTCCGCGCCCCGCAACCTCCCCTTCTACGAGCGGCT
CGGCTTCACCGTCACCGCCGACGTCGAGGTGCCCGAAGGACCGCGCACCTGGTGCATGACCCGCAAGCCC
GGTGCCTGACGCCCGCCCCACGACCCGCAGCGCCCGACCGAAAGGAGCGCACGACCCCATGCATCGGTAC
CTTTAAGACCAATGACTTACAAGGCAGCTGTAGATCTTAGCCACTTTTTAAAAGAAAAGGGGGGACTGGA
AGGGCTAATTCACTCCCAACGAAGACAAGATCTGCTTTTTGCTTGTACTGGGTCTCTCTGGTTAGACCAG
ATCTGAGCCTGGGAGCTCTCTGGCTAACTAGGGAACCCACTGCTTAAGCCTCAATAAAGCTTGCCTTGAG
TGCTTCAAGTAGTGTGTGCCCGTCTGTTGTGTGACTCTGGTAACTAGAGATCCCTCAGACCCTTTTAGTC
AGTGTGGAAAATCTCTAGCAGTAGTAGTTCATGTCATCTTATTATTCAGTATTTATAACTTGCAAAGAAA
TGAATATCAGAGAGTGAGAGGAACTTGTTTATTGCAGCTTATAATGGTTACAAATAAAGCAATAGCATCA
CAAATTTCACAAATAAAGCATTTTTTTCACTGCATTCTAGTTGTGGTTTGTCCAAACTCATCAATGTATC
TTATCATGTCTGGCTCTAGCTATCCCGCCCCTAACTCCGCCCATCCCGCCCCTAACTCCGCCCAGTTCCG
CCCATTCTCCGCCCCATGGCTGACTAATTTTTTTTATTTATGCAGAGGCCGAGGCCGCCTCGGCCTCTGA
GCTATTCCAGAAGTAGTGAGGAGGCTTTTTTGGAGGCCTAGGGACGTACCCAATTCGCCCTATAGTGAGT
CGTATTACGCGCGCTCACTGGCCGTCGTTTTACAACGTCGTGACTGGGAAAACCCTGGCGTTACCCAACT
TAATCGCCTTGCAGCACATCCCCCTTTCGCCAGCTGGCGTAATAGCGAAGAGGCCCGCACCGATCGCCCT
TCCCAACAGTTGCGCAGCCTGAATGGCGAATGGG
[124 nt withheld, positions 3955-4078]
C
[91 nt withheld, positions 4080-4170]
A
[49 nt withheld, positions 4172-4220]
CCTTTGACGTTGGAGTCCACGTTCTTT
[37 nt withheld, positions 4248-4284]
ACCCTATCTCGGTCTATTCTTTTGATTTATAAGGGATTTTGCCGATTTCGGCCTATTGGTTAAAAAATGA
GCTGATTTAACAAAAATTTAACGCGAATTTTAACAAAATATTAACGCTTACAATTTAGGTGGCACTTTTC
GGGGAAATGTGCGCGGAACCCCTATTTGTTTATTTTTCTAAATACATTCAAATATGTATCCGCTCATGAG
ACAATAACCCTGATAAATGCTTCAATAATATTGAAAAAGGAAGAGTATGAGTATTCAACATTTCCGTGTC
GCCCTTATTCCCTTTTTTGCGGCATTTTGCCTTCCTGTTTTTGCTCACCCAGAAACGCTGGTGAAAGTAA
AAGATGCTGAAGATCAGTTGGGTGCACGAGTGGGTTACATCGAACTGGATCTCAACAGCGGTAAGATCCT
TGAGAGTTTTCGCCCCGAAGAACGTTTTCCAATGATGAGCACTTTTAAAGTTCTGCTATGTGGCGCGGTA
TTATCCCGTATTGACGCCGGGCAAGAGCAACTCGGTCGCCGCATACACTATTCTCAGAATGACTTGGTTG
AGTACTCACCAGTCACAGAAAAGCATCTTACGGATGGCATGACAGTAAGAGAATTATGCAGTGCTGCCAT
AACCATGAGTGATAACACTGCGGCCAACTTACTTCTGACAACGATCGGAGGACCGAAGGAGCTAACCGCT
TTTTTGCACAACATGGGGGATCATGTAACTCGCCTTGATCGTTGGGAACCGGAGCTGAATGAAGCCATAC
CAAACGACGAGCGTGACACCACGATGCCTGTAGCAATGGCAACAACGTTGCGCAAACTATTAACTGGCGA
ACTACTTACTCTAGCTTCCCGGCAACAATTAATAGACTGGATGGAGGCGGATAAAGTTGCAGGACCACTT
CTGCGCTCGGCCCTTCCGGCTGGCTGGTTTATTGCTGATAAATCTGGAGCCGGTGAGCGTGGGTCTCGCG
GTATCATTGCAGCACTGGGGCCAGATGGTAAGCCCTCCCGTATCGTAGTTATCTACACGACGGGGAGTCA
GGCAACTATGGATGAACGAAATAGACAGATCGCTGAGATAGGTGCCTCACTGATTAAGCATTGGTAACTG
TCAGACCAAGTTTACTCATATATACTTTAGATTGATTTAAAACTTCATTTTTAATTTAAAAGGATCTAGG
TGAAGATCCTTTTTGATAATCTCATGACCAAAATCCCTTAACGTGAGTTTTCGTTCCACTGAGCGTCAGA
CCCCGTAGAAAAGATCAAAGGATCTTCTTGAGATCCTTTTTTTCTGCGCGTAATCTGCTGCTTGCAAACA
AAAAAACCACCGCTACCAGCGGTGGTTTGTTTGCCGGATCAAGAGCTACCAACTCTTTTTCCGAAGGTAA
CTGGCTTCAGCAGAGCGCAGATACCAAATACTGTTCTTCTAGTGTAGCCGTAGTTAGGCCACCACTTCAA
GAACTCTGTAGCACCGCCTACATACCTCGCTCTGCTAATCCTGTTACCAGTGGCTGCTGCCAGTGGCGAT
AAGTCGTGTCTTACCGGGTTGGACTCAAGACGATAGTTACCGGATAAGGCGCAGCGGTCGGGCTGAACGG
GGGGTTCGTGCACACAGCCCAGCTTGGAGCGAACGACCTACACCGAACTGAGATACCTACAGCGTGAGCT
ATGAGAAAGCGCCACGCTTCCCGAAGGGAGAAAGGCGGACAGGTATCCGGTAAGCGGCAGGGTCGGAACA
GGAGAGCGCACGAGGGAGCTTCCAGGGGGAAACGCCTGGTATCTTTATAGTCCTGTCGGGTTTCGCCACC
TCTGACTTGAGCGTCGATTTTTGTGATGCTCGTCAGGGGGGCGGAGCCTATGGAAAAACGCCAGCAACGC
GGCCTTTTTACGGTTCCTGGCCTTTTGCTGGCCTTTTGCTCACATGTTCTTTCCTGCGTTATCCCCTGAT
TCTGTGGATAACCGTATTACCGCCTTTGAGTGAGCTGATACCGCTCGCCGCAGCCGAACGACCGAGCGCA
GCGAGTCAGTGAGCGAGGAAGCGGAAGAGCGCCCAATACGCAAACCGCCTCTCCCCGCGCGTTGGCCGAT
TCATTAATGCAGCTGGCACGACAGGTTTCCCGACTGGAAAGCGGGCAGTGAGCGCAACGCAATTAATGTG
AGTTAGCTCACTCATTAGGCACCCCAGGCTTTACACTTTATGCTTCCGGCTCGTATGTTGTGTGGAATTG
TGAGCGGATAACAATTTCACACAGGAAACAGCTATGACCATGATTACGCCAAGCGCGCAATTAACCCTCA
CTAAAGGGAACAAAAGCTGGAGCTGCAAGCTTAATGTAGTCTTATGCAATACTCTTGTAGTCTTGCAACA
TGGTAACGATGAGTTAGCAACATGCCTTACAAGGAGAGAAAAAGCACCGTGCATGCCGATTGGTGGAAGT
AAGGTGGTACGATCGTGCCTTATTAGGAAGGCAACAGACGGGTCTGACATGGATTGGACGAACCACTGAA
TTGCCGCATTGCAGAGATATTGTATTTAAGTGCCTAGCTCGATACATAAACGGGTCTCTCTGGTTAGACC
AGATCTGAGCCTGGGAGCTCTCTGGCTAACTAGGGAACCCACTGCTTAAGCCTCAATAAAGCTTGCCTTG
AGTGCTTCAAGTAGTGTGTGCCCGTCTGTTGTGTGACTCTGGTAACTAGAGATCCCTCAGACCCTTTTAG
TCAGTGTGGAAAATCTCTAGCAGTGGCGCCCGAACAGGGACTTGAAAGCGAAAGGGAAACCAGAGGAGCT
CTCTCGACGCAGGACTCGGCTTGCTGAAGCGCGCACGGCAAGAGGCGAGGGGCGGCGACTGGTGAGTACG
CCAAAAATTTTGACTAGCGGAGGCTAGAAGGAGAGAGATGGGTGCGAGAGCGTCAGTATTAAGCGGGGGA
GAATTAGATCGCGATGGGAAAAAATTCGGTTAAGGCCAGGGGGAAAGAAAAAATATAAATTAAAACATAT
AGTATGGGCAAGCAGGGAGCTAGAACGATTCGCAGTTAATCCTGGCCTGTTAGAAACATCAGAAGGCTGT
AGACAAATACTGGGACAGCTACAACCATCCCTTCAGACAGGATCAGAAGAACTTAGATCATTATATAATA
CAGTAGCAACCCTCTATTGTGTGCATCAAAGGATAGAGATAAAAGACACCAAGGAAGCTTTAGACAAGAT
AGAGGAAGAGCAAAACAAAAGTAAGACCACCGCACAGCAAGCGGCCGCTGATCTTCAGACCTGGAGGAGG
AGATATGAGGGACAATTGGAGAAGTGAATTATATAAATATAAAGTAGTAAAAATTGAACCATTAGGAGTA
GCACCCACCAAGGCAAAGAGAAGAGTGGTGCAGAGAGAAAAAAGAGCAGTGGGAATAGGAGCTTTGTTCC
TTGGGTTCTTGGGAGCAGCAGGAAGCACTATGGGCGCAGCGTCAATGACGCTGACGGTACAGGCCAGACA
ATTATTGTCTGGTATAGTGCAGCAGCAGAACAATTTGCTGAGGGCTATTGAGGCGCAACAGCATCTGTTG
CAACTCACAGTCTGGGGCATCAAGCAGCTCCAGGCAAGAATCCTGGCTGTGGAAAGATACCTAAAGGATC
AACAGCTCCTGGGGATTTGGGGTTGCTCTGGAAAACTCATTTGCACCACTGCTGTGCCTTGGAATGCTAG
TTGGAGTAATAAATCTCTGGAACAGATTTGGAATCACACGACCTGGATGGAGTGGGACAGAGAAATTAAC
AATTACACAAGCTTAATACACTCCTTAATTGAAGAATCGCAAAACCAGCAAGAAAAGAATGAACAAGAAT
TATTGGAATTAGATAAATGGGCAAGTTTGTGGAATTGGTTTAACATAACAAATTGGCTGTGGTATATAAA
ATTATTCATAATGATAGTAGGAGGCTTGGTAGGTTTAAGAATAGTTTTTGCTGTACTTTCTATAGTGAAT
AGAGTTAGGCAGGGATATTCACCATTATCGTTTCAGACCCACCTCCCAACCCCGAGGGGACCCGACAGGC
CCGAAGGAATAGAAGAAGAAGGTGGAGAGAGAGACAGAGACAGATCCATTCGATTAGTGAACGGATCTCG
ACGGTATCGATCACGAGACTAGCCTCGAGCGGCCGCAATATTTGCATGTCGCTATGTGTTCTGGGAAATC
ACCATAAACGTGAAATCCCTATCAGTGATAGAGACTTATAAGTTCCCTATCAGTGATAGAGACACCGGTG
ACGAGATCATCAATGCCTTCTCGAGAAGGCATTGATGATCTCGTCATTTTTGAATTCTCGACCTCGAGAC
AAATGGCAGTATTCATCCACAATTTTAAAAGAAAAGGGGGGATTGGGGGGTACAGTGCAGGGGAAAGAAT
AGTAGACATAATAGCAACAGACATACAAACTAAAGAATTACAAAAACAAATTACAAAAATTCAAAATTTT
CGGGTTTATTACAGGGACAGCAGAGATCCACTTTGGCCGCGGCTCGAGGGGG
